>Addgene plasmid #19073 | Ta1098 E18A/D21A | addgene partial sequence | sequence record 24487 | T7 5'-TAATACGACTCACTATAGGG-3'
TGCGNNATTCCCTCTNAATATTTTGTTTACTTTAAGAAGGAGATATACATATGCGCATTTTGGAAGAGGA
TCTTAAGAACAGCACGTACAGAATACGCATTGCAAGCCTGGCCGATCTCTGGTATCTGAGAAATATACTC
TCTGAAGGCGATGAGGTTTCAGCAATCACATTCAGGCGGGTCGAAGAATCAGCCGATGTGCAGAGATCGA
GGGAACGTGAAAGGATCCCGATAACGATAAGACTCAAGGTGGAGAAGATAGAATTCCAGGACTTTGACAA
CAGGCTCCGCATACTCGGAACGGTTATTGAGGGGCCGGAGGATACGAAGGGTAAGCACCAGTCCATAACG
GTCACGGTGGATAGCGAGATATCCATCACCAAGGAATGGGACGACCAGCACATCGATCTTTTGAAAGAGG
CGACGGATGAAAAATACGTTACGGTATATACCGCTGTAGCCATGGATGAGGATGAAGCGCAGATTTTTCT
GATACATCCGTACGGAATCCAGCAGGTCGGCACTGTCTATTCAGGGAGATCCGGTAAATACGCAGAGGGC
AACTATTCCGAAGCCTCATATTTCGATCAGATTGTGACACAANTNNAAAACTCCNGCNGCATTNTTTTTC
CCCCCGTTTNTTTNNCNGGAAATTNCCAGGTATGTCTGCGCTTCAGAGGGGAGTAATGTCATCGGCAGTT
TTCCGCAACAGGACTGATTCTGGCGCTGTTATGATTCTACCTCCGCGATGGGCGANCTGCTGATATGAAG
GTCGCAGGACAGGANATATGATGATTCTGTCCATGAAAGANTGGGNTTGGAGNCCNNTGAATGNNNCATG
GGCNNCNACCTNACCAGAATNNANA
