[The description below was written by a language model from this plasmid's Addgene catalogue record.]
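Description:
Ta1098 E18A/D21A is a bacterial expression plasmid built on the pET21a(+) backbone (5443 bp without insert) and carrying a roughly 1020 bp insert from the archaeon Thermoplasma acidophilum. The insert encodes the protein annotated as cell division protein pelota related protein (locus Ta1098), an archaeal counterpart of yeast Dom34, which is the Entrez gene linked to the entry. The coding sequence was placed between the NdeI and XhoI sites, both of which remain intact. The record lists a C-terminal tag on the insert without naming it. In pET21a(+), cloning into XhoI in frame normally joins the insert to the vector's C-terminal hexahistidine tag, but the record does not confirm this. The plasmid is selected with ampicillin, is described as high copy, and is propagated in a standard cloning strain.

No feature table is provided, so regulatory elements can only be inferred from the backbone. pET21a(+) vectors drive expression from a T7 promoter under lac operator control, which requires a host supplying T7 RNA polymerase for induced protein production. The listed T7 sequencing primer fits this arrangement.

The insert carries two alanine substitutions, E18A and D21A, replacing two acidic residues near the N-terminus. The associated publication concerns structural and functional analysis of Dom34, a key component of no-go mRNA decay. The construct is therefore most plausibly used to produce recombinant mutant protein for comparison with the wild-type protein in biochemical or structural work. The record does not state the specific functional effect of the two mutations.
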