Addgene plasmid #19073: Ta1098 E18A/D21A
Depositing lab: SeWon Suh. Depositing organization: Seoul National University. Publication: Structural and functional insights into dom34, a key component of no-go mRNA decay. Lee HH, Kim YS, Kim KH, Heo I, Kim SK, Kim O, Kim HK, Yoon JY, Kim HS, Kim do J, Lee SJ, Yoon HJ, Kim SJ, Lee BG, Song HK, Kim VN, Park CM, Suh SW. Mol Cell. 2007 Sep 21. 27(6):938-50. 10.1016/j.molcel.2007.07.019 PubMed 17889667.
Backbone
  Vector backbone: pET21a(+)
  Backbone size w/o insert (bp): 5443
  Vector type: Bacterial Expression
Growth in bacteria
  Bacterial resistance: Ampicillin, 100 μg/mL
  Growth temperature: 37°C
  Growth strain: DH5alpha
  Copy number: High Copy
Gene/Insert
  Gene/Insert name: Cell division protein pelota related protein (alt name: Thermoplasma acidophilum)
  Species: Thermoplasma acidophilum
  Insert size (bp): 1020
  Mutation: E18A/D21A
  Entrez Gene: DOM34 (a.k.a. YNL001W)
  Tag / fusion protein: C tag (C terminal on insert)
  Cloning method: Restriction Enzyme; 5′ cloning site NdeI (not destroyed); 3′ cloning site XhoI (not destroyed)
  Sequencing primers: 5′ T7
Terms and licenses: Academic/Nonprofit Terms; Industry Terms: Not Available to Industry
How to cite: Ta1098 E18A/D21A was a gift from SeWon Suh (Addgene plasmid # 19073 ; http://n2t.net/addgene:19073 ; RRID:Addgene_19073)
